Addgene plasmid #35103: pBN42
Depositing lab: John McCusker. Depositing organization: Duke University. Publication: Cytosine deaminase MX cassettes as positive/negative selectable markers in Saccharomyces cerevisiae. Hartzog PE, Nicholson BP, McCusker JH. Yeast. 2005 Jul 30;22(10):789-98. 10.1002/yea.1245 PubMed 16088873.
Backbone
  Vector backbone: pFA6-kanMX3
  Vector type: Yeast replicating
  Selectable markers: Geniticin
Growth in bacteria
  Bacterial resistance: Ampicillin, 100 μg/mL
  Growth temperature: 37°C
  Growth strain: DH5alpha
  Copy number: High Copy
Gene/Insert
  Gene/Insert name: kanPR
  Species: Bacteria
Terms and licenses: Academic/Nonprofit Terms; Industry Terms: Not Available to Industry
How to cite: pBN42 was a gift from John McCusker (Addgene plasmid # 35103 ; http://n2t.net/addgene:35103 ; RRID:Addgene_35103)
