[The description below was written by a language model from this plasmid's Addgene catalogue record and pLannotate feature annotations shown in this document.]
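Description:
pBN42 is a 4,845 bp plasmid built on the pFA6-kanMX3 backbone, one of the pFA6 "MX" series of cassette-carrying vectors used for marker-based genetic manipulation in Saccharomyces cerevisiae. In E. coli it is maintained through a high-copy ColE1/pUC-type origin and selected with ampicillin via the β-lactamase gene and its native promoter. Short remnants of lacI, rop and the pBR322 bom region are also annotated, but these are fragments left over from the backbone's ancestry rather than functional elements. SP6 and T7 phage promoters lie on either side of the cassette region, as is typical of this vector family.

The payload is listed as "kanPR", of bacterial origin, and the feature table identifies a kanMX module of roughly 1.4 kb. kanMX is a yeast dominant selectable marker in which a bacterial kanamycin resistance gene is placed under fungal regulatory sequences, giving resistance to geneticin (G418), which matches the yeast selection recorded for the plasmid. About 560 bp on either side of the kanMX annotation carry no annotated features. The record does not explain what distinguishes kanPR from standard kanMX, nor what those flanking regions contain.

The catalogue classifies the vector as yeast replicating, yet no yeast origin (such as 2μ or ARS/CEN) appears in the feature table, so the basis for that classification cannot be confirmed from the annotation. The associated publication concerns cytosine deaminase MX cassettes as positive/negative selectable markers in S. cerevisiae. This suggests pBN42 belongs to a toolkit of marker cassettes for yeast strain construction, although no cytosine deaminase gene is annotated here.
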