Features (pLannotate 1.2.2; 9 found; start..end, strand, type, name):
    565..1921    +  gene           kanMX: yeast selectable marker conferring kanamycin resistance (Wach et al., 1994)
   2483..2501    -  promoter       T7 promoter: promoter for bacteriophage T7 RNA polymerase
   2523..2576    -  CDS            lacI (fragment): lac repressor; lacI; The lac repressor binds to the lac operator to inhibit transcription in E. coli. This inhibition can be relieved by adding lactose or isopropyl-β-D-thiogalactopyranoside (IPTG).
   2759..3347    -  rep_origin     ori: high-copy-number ColE1/pMB1/pBR322/pUC origin of replication
   3518..4378    -  CDS            AmpR: β-lactamase; bla; confers resistance to ampicillin, carbenicillin, and related antibiotics
   4379..4483    -  promoter       AmpR promoter: bla
   4578..4613    +  CDS            rop (fragment): Rop protein, which maintains plasmids at low copy number; rop
   4715..4766    +  misc_feature   bom (fragment): basis of mobility region from pBR322
   4829..2       +  promoter       SP6 promoter (across the origin): promoter for bacteriophage SP6 RNA polymerase
>Addgene plasmid #35103 | pBN42 | depositor full sequence | sequence record 83396 | pBN42 sequence 4845 bps
GAACGCGGCCGCCAGCTGAAGCTTCGTACGCTGCAGGTCGACGGATCCCCGGGTTAATTAAGGCGCGCCA
GATCTCATTATTGCACTGGGTGTTCTGGGCGGGACTGCACACGCTGCCAATGAAGTAACTTTCCTGGGTT
CAGTAAGCGCAACAACCTGTGACCTGACCACTTCTGTCAACGGCGCCGCTCAGCCGAACCAGGTTGTTCA
GCTGGGTACCGTTCAGGCTAACCAGCCGGGTAATTTTGTTGACTTCGCCATGAAACCGGTTGACCCGAAT
GCACAGGGTTGTGCAAATCTGGCTCAGAAAACGGCCACTGTTTCCTGGGCTTCTGCTGCCCTGGATGGCG
AAGGCTTTGGGGCAACCAGCGGTACAGCTACTGATGCCAAAGTACTGGTTGAAAGCGTGAACTCCAAAAA
CCCGGGGGCTGTAAACGCTAACGCCAGCACGGTTGACTTTGAAGGTGCCAAGCTGACCACCGACGGCCTG
CAGTTCAAAGCCAAGCTGAAAGGTGGTGCGACCGAGTTTAGCTTGCCTCGTCCCCGCCGGGTCACCCGGC
CAGCGACATGGAGGCCCAGAATACCCTCCTTGACAGTCTTGACGTGCGCAGCTCAGGGGCATGATGTGAC
TGTCGCCCGTACATTTAGCCCATACATCCCCATGTATAATCATTTGCATCCATACATTTTGATGGCCGCA
CGGCGCGAAGCAAAAATTACGGCTCCTCGCTGCAGACCTGCGAGCAGGGAAACGCTCCCCTCACAGACGC
GTTGAATTGTCCCCACGCCGCGCCCCTGTAGAGAAATATAAAAGGTTAGGATTTGCCACTGAGGTTCTTC
TTTCATATACTTCCTTTTAAAATCTTGCTAGGATACAGTTCTCACATCACATCCGAACATAAACAACCAT
GGGTAAGGAAAAGACTCACGTTTCGAGGCCGCGATTAAATTCCAACATGGATGCTGATTTATATGGGTAT
AAATGGGCTCGCGATAATGTCGGGCAATCAGGTGCGACAATCTATCGATTGTATGGGAAGCCCGATGCGC
CAGAGTTGTTTCTGAAACATGGCAAAGGTAGCGTTGCCAATGATGTTACAGATGAGATGGTCAGACTAAA
CTGGCTGACGGAATTTATGCCTCTTCCGACCATCAAGCATTTTATCCGTACTCCTGATGATGCATGGTTA
CTCACCACTGCGATCCCCGGCAAAACAGCATTCCAGGTATTAGAAGAATATCCTGATTCAGGTGAAAATA
TTGTTGATGCGCTGGCAGTGTTCCTGCGCCGGTTGCATTCGATTCCTGTTTGTAATTGTCCTTTTAACAG
CGATCGCGTATTTCGTCTCGCTCAGGCGCAATCACGAATGAATAACGGTTTGGTTGATGCGAGTGATTTT
GATGACGAGCGTAATGGCTGGCCTGTTGAACAAGTCTGGAAAGAAATGCATAAGCTTTTGCCATTCTCAC
CGGATTCAGTCGTCACTCATGGTGATTTCTCACTTGATAACCTTATTTTTGACGAGGGGAAATTAATAGG
TTGTATTGATGTTGGACGAGTCGGAATCGCAGACCGATACCAGGATCTTGCCATCCTATGGAACTGCCTC
GGTGAGTTTTCTCCTTCATTACAGAAACGGCTTTTTCAAAAATATGGTATTGATAATCCTGATATGAATA
AATTGCAGTTTCATTTGATGCTCGATGAGTTTTTCTAATCAGTACTGACAATAAAAAGATTCTTGTTTTC
AAGAACTTGTCATTTGTATAGTTTTTTTATATTGTAGTTGTTCTATTTTAATCAAATGTTAGCGTGATTT
ATATTTTTTTTCGCCTCGACATCATCTGCCCAGATGCGAAGTTAAGTGCGCAGAAAGTAATATCATGCGT
CAATCGTATGTGAATGCTGGTCGCTATACTGCTGTCGATTCGATACTAACGCCGCCATCCAGTGTCGACA
TTATTGCACTGGGTGTTCTGGGCGGGACTGCACACGCTGCCAATGAAGTAACTTTCCTGGGTTCAGTAAG
CGCAACAACCTGTGACCTGACCACTTCTGTCAACGGCGCCGCTCAGCCGAACCAGGTTGTTCAGCTGGGT
ACCGTTCAGGCTAACCAGCCGGGTAATTTTGTTGACTTCGCCATGAAACCGGTTGACCCGAATGCACAGG
GTTGTGCAAATCTGGCTCAGAAAACGGCCACTGTTTCCTGGGCTTCTGCTGCCCTGGATGGCGAAGGCTT
TGGGGCAACCAGCGGTACAGCTACTGATGCCAAAGTACTGGTTGAAAGCGTGAACTCCAAAAACCCGGGG
GCTGTAAACGCTAACGCCAGCACGGTTGACTTTGAAGGTGCCAAGCTGACCACCGACGGCCTGCAGTTCA
AAGCCAAGCTGAAAGGTGGTGCGACCGAGTTTAAACGAGCTCGAATTCATCGATGATATCAGATCCACTA
GTGGCCTATGCGGCCGCGGATCTGCCGGTCTCCCTATAGTGAGTCGTATTAATTTCGATAAGCCAGGTTA
ACCTGCATTAATGAATCGGCCAACGCGCGGGGAGAGGCGGTTTGCGTATTGGGCGCTCTTCCGCTTCCTC
GCTCACTGACTCGCTGCGCTCGGTCGTTCGGCTGCGGCGAGCGGTATCAGCTCACTCAAAGGCGGTAATA
CGGTTATCCACAGAATCAGGGGATAACGCAGGAAAGAACATGTGAGCAAAAGGCCAGCAAAAGGCCAGGA
ACCGTAAAAAGGCCGCGTTGCTGGCGTTTTTCCATAGGCTCCGCCCCCCTGACGAGCATCACAAAAATCG
ACGCTCAAGTCAGAGGTGGCGAAACCCGACAGGACTATAAAGATACCAGGCGTTTCCCCCTGGAAGCTCC
CTCGTGCGCTCTCCTGTTCCGACCCTGCCGCTTACCGGATACCTGTCCGCCTTTCTCCCTTCGGGAAGCG
TGGCGCTTTCTCAATGCTCACGCTGTAGGTATCTCAGTTCGGTGTAGGTCGTTCGCTCCAAGCTGGGCTG
TGTGCACGAACCCCCCGTTCAGCCCGACCGCTGCGCCTTATCCGGTAACTATCGTCTTGAGTCCAACCCG
GTAAGACACGACTTATCGCCACTGGCAGCAGCCACTGGTAACAGGATTAGCAGAGCGAGGTATGTAGGCG
GTGCTACAGAGTTCTTGAAGTGGTGGCCTAACTACGGCTACACTAGAAGGACAGTATTTGGTATCTGCGC
TCTGCTGAAGCCAGTTACCTTCGGAAAAAGAGTTGGTAGCTCTTGATCCGGCAAACAAACCACCGCTGGT
AGCGGTGGTTTTTTTGTTTGCAAGCAGCAGATTACGCGCAGAAAAAAAGGATCTCAAGAAGATCCTTTGA
TCTTTTCTACGGGGTCTGACGCTCAGTGGAACGAAAACTCACGTTAAGGGATTTTGGTCATGAGATTATC
AAAAAGGATCTTCACCTAGATCCTTTTAAATTAAAAATGAAGTTTTAAATCAATCTAAAGTATATATGAG
TAAACTTGGTCTGACAGTTACCAATGCTTAATCAGTGAGGCACCTATCTCAGCGATCTGTCTATTTCGTT
CATCCATAGTTGCCTGACTCCCCGTCGTGTAGATAACTACGATACGGGAGGGCTTACCATCTGGCCCCAG
TGCTGCAATGATACCGCGAGACCCACGCTCACCGGCTCCAGATTTATCAGCAATAAACCAGCCAGCCGGA
AGGGCCGAGCGCAGAAGTGGTCCTGCAACTTTATCCGCCTCCATCCAGTCTATTAATTGTTGCCGGGAAG
CTAGAGTAAGTAGTTCGCCAGTTAATAGTTTGCGCAACGTTGTTGCCATTGCTACAGGCATCGTGGTGTC
ACGCTCGTCGTTTGGTATGGCTTCATTCAGCTCCGGTTCCCAACGATCAAGGCGAGTTACATGATCCCCC
ATGTTGTGCAAAAAAGCGGTTAGCTCCTTCGGTCCTCCGATCGTTGTCAGAAGTAAGTTGGCCGCAGTGT
TATCACTCATGGTTATGGCAGCACTGCATAATTCTCTTACTGTCATGCCATCCGTAAGATGCTTTTCTGT
GACTGGTGAGTACTCAACCAAGTCATTCTGAGAATAGTGTATGCGGCGACCGAGTTGCTCTTGCCCGGCG
TCAATACGGGATAATACCGCGCCACATAGCAGAACTTTAAAAGTGCTCATCATTGGAAAACGTTCTTCGG
GGCGAAAACTCTCAAGGATCTTACCGCTGTTGAGATCCAGTTCGATGTAACCCACTCGTGCACCCAACTG
ATCTTCAGCATCTTTTACTTTCACCAGCGTTTCTGGGTGAGCAAAAACAGGAAGGCAAAATGCCGCAAAA
AAGGGAATAAGGGCGACACGGAAATGTTGAATACTCATACTCTTCCTTTTTCAATATTATTGAAGCATTT
ATCAGGGTTATTGTCTCATGAGCGGATACATATTTGAATGTATTTAGAAAAATAAACAAATAGGGGTTCC
GCGCACATTTCCCCGAAAAGTGCCACCTGACGTCTAAGAAACCATTATTATCATGACATTAACCTATAAA
AATAGGCGTATCACGAGGCCCTTTCGTCTCGCGCGTTTCGGTGATGACGGTGAAAACCTCTGACACATGC
AGCTCCCGGAGACGGTCACAGCTTGTCTGTAAGCGGATGCCGGGAGCAGACAAGCCCGTCAGGGCGCGTC
AGCGGGTGTTGGCGGGTGTCGGGGCTGGCTTAACTATGCGGCATCAGAGCAGATTGTACTGAGAGTGCAC
CATATGGACATATTGTCGTTAGAACGCGGCTACAATTAATACATAACCTTATGTATCATACACATACGAT
TTAGGTGACACTATA
