>Addgene plasmid #35103 | pBN42 | addgene partial sequence | sequence record 52308 | T7 5'-TAATACGACTCACTATAGGG-3'
ACTAGTGGATCTGATATCATCGATGAATTCGAGCTCGTTTAAACTCGGTCGCACCACCTTTCAGCTTGGC
TTTGAACTGCAGGCCGTCGGTGGTCAGCTTGGCACCTTCAAAGTCAACCGTGCTGGCGTTAGCGTTTACA
GCCCCCGGGTTTTTGGAGTTCACGCTTTCAACCAGTACTTTGGCATCAGTAGCTGTACCGCTGGTTGCCC
CAAAGCCTTCGCCATCCAGGGCAGCAGAAGCCCAGGAAACAGTGGCCGTTTTCTGAGCCAGATTTGCACA
ACCCTGTGCATTCGGGTCAACCGGTTTCATGGCGAAGTCAACAAAATTACCCGGCTGGTTAGCCTGAACG
GTACCCAGCTGAACAACCTGGTTCGGCTGAGCGGCGCCGTTGACAGAAGTGGTCAGGTCACAGGTTGTTG
CGCTTACTGAACCCAGGAAAGTTACTTCATTGGCAGCGTGTGCAGTCCCGCCCAGAACACCCAGTGCAAT
AATGTCGACACTGGATAGTGGCGTTAGTATCGAATCGACAGCAGAATAGCGACCAGCATTCACATACGAT
TGACGCATGATATTACTTTCTGCGCACTTAACTTCGCATCTGGGCAGATGATGTCGAGGCGAAAAAAAAT
ATAAATCACGCTAACATTTGATTAAAATAGAACAACTACAATATAAAAAAACTATACAAATGACAAGTTC
TTGAAAACAAGAATCTTTTTATTGTCAGTACTGATTAGAAAAACTCATCGAGCATCAAATGAAACTGCAA
TTTATTCATATCAGGATTATCAAT
